>Addgene plasmid #204405 | pET28C-mCherry-HNRNPA1LCD | addgene full sequence | sequence record 403597 | Addgene NGS Result
GAAGAAGACCATGGGCTGGGAGGCCTCCTCCGAGCGGATGTACCCCGAGGACGGCGCCCTGAAGGGCGAG
ATCAAGCAGAGGCTGAAGCTGAAGGACGGCGGCCACTACGACGCTGAGGTCAAGACCACCTACAAGGCCA
AGAAGCCCGTGCAGCTGCCCGGCGCCTACAACGTCAACATCAAGTTGGACATCACCTCCCACAACGAGGA
CTACACCATCGTGGAACAGTACGAACGCGCCGAGGGCCGCCACTCCACCGGCGGCATGGACGAGCTGTAC
AAGGGTGCGCCTGGTTCTGCAGGCTCCGCAGCTGGCGGATCGGGGATCATGGCTAGTGCTTCATCCAGCC
AAAGAGGTCGAAGTGGTTCTGGAAACTTTGGTGGTGGTCGTGGAGGTGGTTTCGGTGGGAATGACAACTT
CGGTCGTGGAGGAAACTTCAGTGGTCGTGGTGGCTTTGGTGGCAGCCGTGGTGGTGGTGGATATGGTGGC
AGTGGGGATGGCTATAATGGATTTGGTAATGATGGAAGCAATTTTGGAGGTGGTGGAAGCTACAATGATT
TTGGGAATTACAACAATCAGTCTTCAAATTTTGGACCCATGAAGGGAGGAAATTTTGGAGGCAGAAGCTC
TGGCCCCTATGGCGGTGGAGGCCAATACTTTGCAAAACCACGAAACCAAGGTGGCTATGGCGGTTCCAGC
AGCAGCAGTAGCTATGGCAGTGGCAGAAGATTTTAGTCGAGCACCACCACCACCACCACTGAGATCCGGC
TGCTAACAAAGCCCGAAAGGAAGCTGAGTTGGCTGCTGCCACCGCTGAGCAATAACTAGCATAACCCCTT
GGGGCCTCTAAACGGGTCTTGAGGGGTTTTTTGCTGAAAGGAGGAACTATATCCGGATTGGCGAATGGG
[124 nt withheld, positions 910-1033]
C
[91 nt withheld, positions 1035-1125]
A
[49 nt withheld, positions 1127-1175]
CCTTTGACGTTGGAGTCCACGTTCTTT
[37 nt withheld, positions 1203-1239]
ACCCTATCTCGGTCTATTCTTTTGATTTATAAGGGATTTTGCCGATTTCGGCCTATTGGTTAAAAAATGA
GCTGATTTAACAAAAATTTAACGCGAATTTTAACAAAATATTAACGCTTACAATTTAGGTGGCACTTTTC
GGGGAAATGTGCGCGGAACCCCTATTTGTTTATTTTTCTAAATACATTCAAATATGTATCCGCTCATGAA
TTAATTCTTAGAAAAACTCATCGAGCATCAAATGAAACTGCAATTTATTCATATCAGGATTATCAATACC
ATATTTTTGAAAAAGCCGTTTCTGTAATGAAGGAGAAAACTCACCGAGGCAGTTCCATAGGATGGCAAGA
TCCTGGTATCGGTCTGCGATTCCGACTCGTCCAACATCAATACAACCTATTAATTTCCCCTCGTCAAAAA
TAAGGTTATCAAGTGAGAAATCACCATGAGTGACGACTGAATCCGGTGAGAATGGCAAAAGTTTATGCAT
TTCTTTCCAGACTTGTTCAACAGGCCAGCCATTACGCTCGTCATCAAAATCACTCGCATCAACCAAACCG
TTATTCATTCGTGATTGCGCCTGAGCGAGACGAAATACGCGATCGCTGTTAAAAGGACAATTACAAACAG
GAATCGAATGCAACCGGCGCAGGAACACTGCCAGCGCATCAACAATATTTTCACCTGAATCAGGATATTC
TTCTAATACCTGGAATGCTGTTTTCCCGGGGATCGCAGTGGTGAGTAACCATGCATCATCAGGAGTACGG
ATAAAATGCTTGATGGTCGGAAGAGGCATAAATTCCGTCAGCCAGTTTAGTCTGACCATCTCATCTGTAA
CATCATTGGCAACGCTACCTTTGCCATGTTTCAGAAACAACTCTGGCGCATCGGGCTTCCCATACAATCG
ATAGATTGTCGCACCTGATTGCCCGACATTATCGCGAGCCCATTTATACCCATATAAATCAGCATCCATG
TTGGAATTTAATCGCGGCCTAGAGCAAGACGTTTCCCGTTGAATATGGCTCATAACACCCCTTGTATTAC
TGTTTATGTAAGCAGACAGTTTTATTGTTCATGACCAAAATCCCTTAACGTGAGTTTTCGTTCCACTGAG
CGTCAGACCCCGTAGAAAAGATCAAAGGATCTTCTTGAGATCCTTTTTTTCTGCGCGTAATCTGCTGCTT
GCAAACAAAAAAACCACCGCTACCAGCGGTGGTTTGTTTGCCGGATCAAGAGCTACCAACTCTTTTTCCG
AAGGTAACTGGCTTCAGCAGAGCGCAGATACCAAATACTGTCCTTCTAGTGTAGCCGTAGTTAGGCCACC
ACTTCAAGAACTCTGTAGCACCGCCTACATACCTCGCTCTGCTAATCCTGTTACCAGTGGCTGCTGCCAG
TGGCGATAAGTCGTGTCTTACCGGGTTGGACTCAAGACGATAGTTACCGGATAAGGCGCAGCGGTCGGGC
TGAACGGGGGGTTCGTGCACACAGCCCAGCTTGGAGCGAACGACCTACACCGAACTGAGATACCTACAGC
GTGAGCTATGAGAAAGCGCCACGCTTCCCGAAGGGAGAAAGGCGGACAGGTATCCGGTAAGCGGCAGGGT
CGGAACAGGAGAGCGCACGAGGGAGCTTCCAGGGGGAAACGCCTGGTATCTTTATAGTCCTGTCGGGTTT
CGCCACCTCTGACTTGAGCGTCGATTTTTGTGATGCTCGTCAGGGGGGCGGAGCCTATGGAAAAACGCCA
GCAACGCGGCCTTTTTACGGTTCCTGGCCTTTTGCTGGCCTTTTGCTCACATGTTCTTTCCTGCGTTATC
CCCTGATTCTGTGGATAACCGTATTACCGCCTTTGAGTGAGCTGATACCGCTCGCCGCAGCCGAACGACC
GAGCGCAGCGAGTCAGTGAGCGAGGAAGCGGAAGAGCGCCTGATGCGGTATTTTCTCCTTACGCATCTGT
GCGGTATTTCACACCGCAATGGTGCACTCTCAGTACAATCTGCTCTGATGCCGCATAGTTAAGCCAGTAT
ACACTCCGCTATCGCTACGTGACTGGGTCATGGCTGCGCCCCGACACCCGCCAACACCCGCTGACGCGCC
CTGACGGGCTTGTCTGCTCCCGGCATCCGCTTACAGACAAGCTGTGACCGTCTCCGGGAGCTGCATGTGT
CAGAGGTTTTCACCGTCATCACCGAAACGCGCGAGGCAGCTGCGGTAAAGCTCATCAGCGTGGTCGTGAA
GCGATTCACAGATGTCTGCCTGTTCATCCGCGTCCAGCTCGTTGAGTTTCTCCAGAAGCGTTAATGTCTG
GCTTCTGATAAAGCGGGCCATGTTAAGGGCGGTTTTTTCCTGTTTGGTCACTGATGCCTCCGTGTAAGGG
GGATTTCTGTTCATGGGGGTAATGATACCGATGAAACGAGAGAGGATGCTCACGATACGGGTTACTGATG
ATGAACATGCCCGGTTACTGGAACGTTGTGAGGGTAAACAACTGGCGGTATGGATGCGGCGGGACCAGAG
AAAAATCACTCAGGGTCAATGCCAGCGCTTCGTTAATACAGATGTAGGTGTTCCACAGGGTAGCCAGCAG
CATCCTGCGATGCAGATCCGGAACATAATGGTGCAGGGCGCTGACTTCCGCGTTTCCAGACTTTACGAAA
CACGGAAACCGAAGACCATTCATGTTGTTGCTCAGGTCGCAGACGTTTTGCAGCAGCAGTCGCTTCACGT
TCGCTCGCGTATCGGTGATTCATTCTGCTAACCAGTAAGGCAACCCCGCCAGCCTAGCCGGGTCCTCAAC
GACAGGAGCACGATCATGCGCACCCGTGGGGCCGCCATGCCGGCGATAATGGCCTGCTTCTCGCCGAAAC
GTTTGGTGGCGGGACCAGTGACGAAGGCTTGAGCGAGGGCGTGCAAGATTCCGAATACCGCAAGCGACAG
GCCGATCATCGTCGCGCTCCAGCGAAAGCGGTCCTCGCCGAAAATGACCCAGAGCGCTGCCGGCACCTGT
CCTACGAGTTGCATGATAAAGAAGACAGTCATAAGTGCGGCGACGATAGTCATGCCCCGCGCCCACCGGA
AGGAGCTGACTGGGTTGAAGGCTCTCAAGGGCATCGGTCGAGATCCCGGTGCCTAATGAGTGAGCTAACT
TACATTAATTGCGTTGCGCTCACTGCCCGCTTTCCAGTCGGGAAACCTGTCGTGCCAGCTGCATTAATGA
ATCGGCCAACGCGCGGGGAGAGGCGGTTTGCGTATTGGGCGCCAGGGTGGTTTTTCTTTTCACCAGTGAG
ACGGGCAACAGCTGATTGCCCTTCACCGCCTGGCCCTGAGAGAGTTGCAGCAAGCGGTCCACGCTGGTTT
GCCCCAGCAGGCGAAAATCCTGTTTGATGGTGGTTAACGGCGGGATATAACATGAGCTGTCTTCGGTATC
GTCGTATCCCACTACCGAGATATCCGCACCAACGCGCAGCCCGGACTCGGTAATGGCGCGCATTGCGCCC
AGCGCCATCTGATCGTTGGCAACCAGCATCGCAGTGGGAACGATGCCCTCATTCAGCATTTGCATGGTTT
GTTGAAAACCGGACATGGCACTCCAGTCGCCTTCCCGTTCCGCTATCGGCTGAATTTGATTGCGAGTGAG
ATATTTATGCCAGCCAGCCAGACGCAGACGCGCCGAGACAGAACTTAATGGGCCCGCTAACAGCGCGATT
TGCTGGTGACCCAATGCGACCAGATGCTCCACGCCCAGTCGCGTACCGTCTTCATGGGAGAAAATAATAC
TGTTGATGGGTGTCTGGTCAGAGACATCAAGAAATAACGCCGGAACATTAGTGCAGGCAGCTTCCACAGC
AATGGCATCCTGGTCATCCAGCGGATAGTTAATGATCAGCCCACTGACGCGTTGCGCGAGAAGATTGTGC
ACCGCCGCTTTACAGGCTTCGACGCCGCTTCGTTCTACCATCGACACCACCACGCTGGCACCCAGTTGAT
CGGCGCGAGATTTAATCGCCGCGACAATTTGCGACGGCGCGTGCAGGGCCAGACTGGAGGTGGCAACGCC
AATCAGCAACGACTGTTTGCCCGCCAGTTGTTGTGCCACGCGGTTGGGAATGTAATTCAGCTCCGCCATC
GCCGCTTCCACTTTTTCCCGCGTTTTCGCAGAAACGTGGCTGGCCTGGTTCACCACGCGGGAAACGGTCT
GATAAGAGACACCGGCATACTCTGCGACATCGTATAACGTTACTGGTTTCACATTCACCACCCTGAATTG
ACTCTCTTCCGGGCGCTATCATGCCATACCGCGAAAGGTTTTGCGCCATTCGATGGTGTCCGGGATCTCG
ACGCTCTCCCTTATGCGACTCCTGCATTAGGAAGCAGCCCAGTAGTAGGTTGAGGCCGTTGAGCACCGCC
GCCGCAAGGAATGGTGCATGCAAGGAGATGGCGCCCAACAGTCCCCCGGCCACGGGGCCTGCCACCATAC
CCACGCCGAAACAAGCGCTCATGAGCCCGAAGTGGCGAGCCCGATCTTCCCCATCGGTGATGTCGGCGAT
ATAGGCGCCAGCAACCGCACCTGTGGCGCCGGTGATGCCGGCCACGATGCGTCCGGCGTAGAGGATCGAG
ATCTCGATCCCGCGAAATTAATACGACTCACTATAGGGGAATTGTGAGCGGATAACAATTCCCCTCTAGA
AATAATTTTGTTTAACTTTAAGAAGGAGATATACCATGGGCAGCAGCCATCATCATCATCATCACAGCAG
CGGCCTGGTGCCGCGCGGCAGCCATATGGCTAGCATGACTGGTGGACAGCAAATGGGTCGGATCATGGTG
AGCAAGGGCGAGGAGGATAACATGGCCATCATCAAGGAGTTCATGCGCTTCAAGGTGCACATGGAGGGCT
CCGTGAACGGCCACGAGTTCGAGATCGAGGGCGAGGGCGAGGGCCGCCCCTACGAGGGCACCCAGACCGC
CAAGCTGAAGGTGACCAAGGGTGGCCCCCTGCCCTTCGCCTGGGACATCCTGTCCCCTCAGTTCATGTAC
GGCTCCAAGGCCTACGTGAAGCACCCCGCCGACATCCCCGACTACTTGAAGCTGTCCTTCCCCGAGGGCT
TCAAGTGGGAGCGCGTGATGAACTTCGAGGACGGCGGCGTGGTGACCGTGACCCAGGACTCCTCCCTGCA
GGACGGCGAGTTCATCTACAAGGTGAAGCTGCGCGGCACCAACTTCCCCTCCGACGGCCCCGTAATGCA
Features (pLannotate 1.2.2; 23 found; start..end, strand, type, name):
    329..733     +  CDS            HNRNPA1 (fragment): ROA1_BOVIN - Also known as HNRPA1. Experimental evidence at protein level: Swiss-Prot protein existence level 1. Involved in the packaging of pre-mRNA into hnRNP particles, transport of poly(A) mRNA from the nucleus to the cytoplasm and may modulate splice site selection. May bind to specific miRNA hairpins. Binds to the IRES and thereby inhibits the translation of the apoptosis protease activating factor APAF1. From Bos taurus (Bovine).
    742..759     +  CDS            9xHis (fragment): 9xHis affinity tag
    769..818     +  CDS            SET1 (fragment): solubility-enhancement tag derived from T7 phage gene 10B
    826..873     +  terminator     T7 terminator: transcription terminator for bacteriophage T7 RNA polymerase
    910..1338    +  rep_origin     f1 ori (sequence partly withheld): f1 bacteriophage origin of replication; arrow indicates direction of (+) strand synthesis
   1391..1448    +  promoter       AmpR promoter (fragment): bla
   1457..2272    -  CDS            KanR: aminoglycoside phosphotransferase; aph(3')-Ia; confers resistance to kanamycin in bacteria or G418 (Geneticin®) in eukaryotes
   2394..2982    +  rep_origin     ori: high-copy-number ColE1/pMB1/pBR322/pUC origin of replication
   3168..3307    -  misc_feature   bom: basis of mobility region from pBR322
   3409..3600    -  CDS            rop: Rop protein, which maintains plasmids at low copy number; rop
   3617..3997    +  CDS            YPB1_ECOLX: Protein predicted: Swiss-Prot protein existence level 4. From Escherichia coli.
   4069..4360    -  CDS            TcR (fragment): tetracycline efflux protein; tet; confers resistance to tetracycline
   4375..4396    -  protein_bind   CAP binding site: CAP binding activates transcription in the presence of cAMP. E. coli catabolite activator protein
   4409..5491    -  CDS            lacI: lac repressor; lacI; The lac repressor binds to the lac operator to inhibit transcription in E. coli. This inhibition can be relieved by adding lactose or isopropyl-β-D-thiogalactopyranoside (IPTG).
   5492..5569    -  promoter       lacI promoter: lacI
   5577..5856    -  CDS            TcR (fragment): tetracycline efflux protein; tet; confers resistance to tetracycline
   5878..5896    +  promoter       T7 promoter: promoter for bacteriophage T7 RNA polymerase
   5897..5921    +  protein_bind   lac operator: The lac repressor binds to the lac operator to inhibit transcription in E. coli. This inhibition can be relieved by adding lactose or isopropyl-β-D-thiogalactopyranoside (IPTG). lac repressor encoded by lacI
   5936..5958    +  RBS            RBS: efficient ribosome binding site from bacteriophage T7 gene 10 (Olins and Rangwala, 1989)
   5977..5993    +  CDS            capTEV™ (fragment): composite tag for in vivo biotinylation, TEV protease cleavage, and 6xHis tagging
   6004..6021    +  CDS            thrombin site: thrombin recognition and cleavage site
   6025..6057    +  CDS            T7 tag (gene 10 leader): leader peptide from bacteriophage T7 gene 10 promotes efficient translation in E. coli
   6064..283     +  CDS            mCherry (across the origin): mCherry is a basic (constitutively fluorescent) red fluorescent protein published in 2004, derived from Discosoma sp.. It is reported to be a very rapidly-maturing monomer with low acid sensitivity.
