[The description below was written by a language model from this plasmid's Addgene catalogue record and pLannotate feature annotations shown in this document.]
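Description:
pET28C-mCherry-HNRNPA1LCD is a bacterial expression plasmid built on the Novagen pET28c(+) backbone for producing a fluorescently tagged fragment of human HNRNPA1 in E. coli. It is maintained through a ColE1/pMB1-type origin, with the pBR322-derived bom and rop elements also annotated, and is selected with kanamycin via an aminoglycoside phosphotransferase gene. An f1 origin is present as well. The catalogue lists it as high copy, although rop is generally associated with reduced copy number.

The expression cassette follows the standard pET arrangement: a T7 promoter followed directly by a lac operator, a strong ribosome binding site from T7 gene 10, and a T7 terminator downstream, with a plasmid-borne lacI gene supplying repressor. Transcription therefore depends on T7 RNA polymerase provided by the host and can be induced with IPTG. The open reading frame begins with the vector's N-terminal leader, where a short His-tag region (annotated as a fragment of a composite tag), a thrombin cleavage site and the T7 tag are detected. This is followed by mCherry and then the HNRNPA1 low-complexity domain, residues 186–320. The annotation tool matched this segment to the bovine orthologue, but the record gives the source as human. A further His-tag sequence is annotated just downstream of the insert; the table alone does not show whether it is translated as part of the fusion. The BamHI and XhoI cloning sites were destroyed during construction.

The stated purpose is E. coli expression of the mCherry-tagged low-complexity domain, with the His tag allowing affinity purification. The associated publication concerns biomolecular condensates, which suggests the red fluorescent fusion was used to visualise them.
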