Addgene plasmid #204405: pET28C-mCherry-HNRNPA1LCD
Purpose: E. coli expression of HNRNPA1 low-complexity domain (186-320) with an N-terminal mCherry tag
Depositing lab: Samie Jaffrey. Depositing organization: Cornell University. Publication: Biomolecular condensates create phospholipid-enriched microenvironments. Dumelie JG, Chen Q, Miller D, Attarwala N, Gross SS, Jaffrey SR. Nat Chem Biol. 2023 Nov 16. doi: 10.1038/s41589-023-01474-4. PubMed 37973889.
Backbone
  Vector backbone: pET28C(+)
  Backbone manufacturer: Novagen (EMD Millipore)
  Backbone size w/o insert (bp): 5369
  Vector type: Bacterial Expression
Growth in bacteria
  Bacterial resistance: Kanamycin, 50 μg/mL
  Growth temperature: 37°C
  Growth strain: DH5alpha
  Copy number: High Copy
Gene/Insert
  Gene/Insert name: HNRNPA1 (186-320)
  Species: H. sapiens (human)
  Insert size (bp): 1123
  Entrez Gene: HNRNPA1 (a.k.a. ALS19, ALS20, HNRPA1, HNRPA1L3, IBMPFD3, MPD3, UP 1, hnRNP A1, hnRNP-A1)
  Promoter: T7
  Tag / fusion protein: 6x-His; mCherry (N terminal on insert)
  Cloning method: Restriction Enzyme; 5′ cloning site BamHI (destroyed during cloning); 3′ cloning site XhoI (destroyed during cloning)
  Sequencing primers: 5′ TAATACGACTCACTATAGGG; 3′ GCTAGTTATTGCTCAGCGG
Resource information
  A portion of this plasmid was derived from a plasmid made by: Genscript Accession No. NM_002136.4
Terms and licenses: Academic/Nonprofit Terms; Industry Terms: Not Available to Industry
How to cite: pET28C-mCherry-HNRNPA1LCD was a gift from Samie Jaffrey (Addgene plasmid # 204405 ; http://n2t.net/addgene:204405 ; RRID:Addgene_204405)
